>Addgene plasmid #210606 | pSLQ5135: pCAG-BFP-GuideArray | addgene full sequence | sequence record 416291 | Addgene NGS Result
GAAGATCCTTTGATCTTTTCTACGGGGTCTGACGCTCAGTGGAACGAAAACTCACGTTAAGGGATTTTGG
TCATGAGATTATCAAAAAGGATCTTCACCTAGATCCTTTTAAATTAAAAATGAAGTTTTAAATCAATCTA
AAGTATATATGAGTAAACTTGGTCTGACAGTTACCAATGCTTAATCAGTGAGGCACCTATCTCAGCGATC
TGTCTATTTCGTTCATCCATAGTTGCCTGACTCCCCGTCGTGTAGATAACTACGATACGGGAGGGCTTAC
CATCTGGCCCCAGTGCTGCAATGATACCGCGAGACCCACGCTCACCGGCTCCAGATTTATCAGCAATAAA
CCAGCCAGCCGGAAGGGCCGAGCGCAGAAGTGGTCCTGCAACTTTATCCGCCTCCATCCAGTCTATTAAT
TGTTGCCGGGAAGCTAGAGTAAGTAGTTCGCCAGTTAATAGTTTGCGCAACGTTGTTGCCATTGCTACAG
GCATCGTGGTGTCACGCTCGTCGTTTGGTATGGCTTCATTCAGCTCCGGTTCCCAACGATCAAGGCGAGT
TACATGATCCCCCATGTTGTGCAAAAAAGCGGTTAGCTCCTTCGGTCCTCCGATCGTTGTCAGAAGTAAG
TTGGCCGCAGTGTTATCACTCATGGTTATGGCAGCACTGCATAATTCTCTTACTGTCATGCCATCCGTAA
GATGCTTTTCTGTGACTGGTGAGTACTCAACCAAGTCATTCTGAGAATAGTGTATGCGGCGACCGAGTTG
CTCTTGCCCGGCGTCAATACGGGATAATACCGCGCCACATAGCAGAACTTTAAAAGTGCTCATCATTGGA
AAACGTTCTTCGGGGCGAAAACTCTCAAGGATCTTACCGCTGTTGAGATCCAGTTCGATGTAACCCACTC
GTGCACCCAACTGATCTTCAGCATCTTTTACTTTCACCAGCGTTTCTGGGTGAGCAAAAACAGGAAGGCA
AAATGCCGCAAAAAAGGGAATAAGGGCGACACGGAAATGTTGAATACTCATACTCTTCCTTTTTCAATAT
TATTGAAGCATTTATCAGGGTTATTGTCTCATGAGCGGATACATATTTGAATGTATTTAGAAAAATAAAC
AAATAGGGGTTCCGCGCACATTTCCCCGAAAAGTGCCACCTGACGTCTAAGAAACCATTATTATCATGAC
ATTAACCTATAAAAATAGGCGTATCACGAGGCCCTTTCGTCTCGCGCGTTTCGGTGATGACGGTGAAAAC
CTCTGACACATGCAGCTCCCGGAGACGGTCACAGCTTGTCTGTAAGCGGATGCCGGGAGCAGACAAGCCC
GTCAGGGCGCGTCAGCGGGTGTTGGCGGGTGTCGGGGCTGGCTTAACTATGCGGCATCAGAGCAGATTGT
ACTGAGAGTGCACCATATGCGGTGTGAAATACCGCACAGATGCGTAAGGAGAAAATACCGCATCAGGCGC
CATTCGCCATTCAGGCTGCGCAACTGTTGGGAAGGGCGATCGGTGCGGGCCTCTTCGCTATTACGCCAGC
TGGCGAAAGGGGGATGTGCTGCAAGGCGATTAAGTTGGGTAACGCCAGGGTTTTCCCAGTCACGACGTTG
TAAAACGACGGCCAGTGAATTCTCGAGAGGTGAGCCCCACGTTCTGCTTCACTCTCCCCATCTCCCCCCC
CTCCCCACCCCCAATTTTGTATTTATTTATTTTTTAATTATTTTGTGCAGCGATGGGGGCGGGGGGGGGG
GGGGGGGGGCGCGSGSGGGGGGGGGGGGGGGGGGGSGGGGGGSGGGGSGGGGCGAGGCGGAGAGGTGCGG
CGGCAGCCAATCAGAGCGGCGCGCTCCGAAAGTTTCCTTTTATGGCGAGGCGGCGGCGGCGGCGGCCCTA
TAAAAAGCGAAGCGCGCGGCGGGCGGGAGTCGCTGCGCGCTGCCTTCGCCCCGTGCCCCGCTCCGCCGCC
GCCTCGCGCCGCCCGCCCCGGCTCTGACTGACCGCGTTACTCCCACAGGTGAGCGGGCGGGACGGCCCTT
CTCCTCCGGGCTGTAATTAGCGCTTGGTTTAATGACGGCTTGTTTCTTTTCTGTGGCTGCGTGAAAGCCT
TGAGGGGCTCCGGGAGGGCCCTTTGTGCGGGGGGAGCGGCTCGGGGGGTGCGTGCGTGTGTGTGTGCGTG
GGGAGCGCCGCGTGCGGCTCCGCGCTGCCCGGCGGCTGTGAGCGCTGCGGGCGCGGCGCGGGGCTTTGTG
CGCTCCGCAGTGTGCGCGAGGGGAGCGCGGCCGGGGGCGGTGCCCCGCGGTGCGGGGGGGGCTGCGAGGG
GAACAAAGGCTGCGTGCGGGGTGTGTGCGTGGGGGGGTGAGCAGGGGGTGTGGGCGCGTCGGTCGGGCTG
CAACCCCCCCTGCACCCCCCTCCCCGAGTTGCTGAGCACGGCCCGGCTTCGGGTGCGGGGCTCCGTACGG
GGCGTGGCGCGGGGCTCGCCGTGCCGGGCGGGGGGTGGCGGCAGGKGGGGGTGCCGGGCGGGGCGGGGCC
GCCKCGGGCCGGGGRGGGCTCGGGGGRGGGGCGCGGCGGCCCCCGGAGCGCCGGCGGCTGTCGAGGCGCG
GCGAGCCGCAGCCATTGCCTTTTATGGTAATCGTGCGAGAGGGCGCAGGGACTTCCTTTGTCCCAAATCT
GTGCGGAGCCGAAATCTGGGAGGCGCCGCCGCACCCCCTCTAGCGGGCGCGGGGCGAAGCGGTGCGGCGC
CGGCAGGAAGGAAATGGGCGGGGAGGGCCTTCGTGCGTCGCCGCGCCGCCGTCCCCTTCTCCCTCTCCAG
CCTCGGGGCTGTCCGCGGGGGGACGGCTGCCTTCGGGGGGGACGGGGCAGGGCGGGGTTCGGCTTCTGGC
GTGTGACCGGCGGCTCTAGAGCCTCTGCTAACCATGTTCATGCCTTCTTCTTTTTCCTACAGCTCCTGGG
CAACGTGCTGGTTATTGTGCTGTCTCATCATTTTGGCAAAGAATTGAATTCGTCGCCACCATGGAGCTGA
TTAAGGAGAACATGCACATGAAGCTGTACATGGAGGGCACCGTGGACAACCATCACTTCAAGTGCACATC
CGAGGGCGAAGGCAAGCCCTACGAGGGCACCCAGACCATGAGAATCAAGGTGGTCGAGGGCGGCCCTCTC
CCCTTCGCCTTCGACATCCTGGCTACTAGCTTCCTCTACGGCAGCAAGACCTTCATCAACCACACCCAGG
GCATCCCCGACTTCTTCAAGCAGTCCTTCCCTGAGGGCTTCACATGGGAGAGAGTCACCACATACGAAGA
CGGGGGCGTGCTGACCGCTACCCAGGACACCAGCCTCCAGGACGGCTGCCTCATCTACAACGTCAAGATC
AGAGGGGTGAACTTCACATCCAACGGCCCTGTGATGCAGAAGAAAACACTCGGCTGGGAGGCCTTCACCG
AGACGCTGTACCCCGCTGACGGCGGCCTGGAAGGCAGAAACGACATGGCCCTGAAGCTCGTGGGCGGGAG
CCATCTGATCGCAAACATCAAGACCACATATAGATCCAAGAAACCCGCTAAGAACCTCAAGATGCCTGGC
GTCTACTATGTGGACTACAGACTGGAAAGAATCAAGGAGGCCAACAACGAGACCTACGTCGAGCAGCACG
AGGTGGCAGTGGCCAGATACTGCGACCTCCCTAGCAAACTGGGGCACAAGCTTAATTAAGAATTCGGATC
ACGCGTGATTCGTCAGTAGGGTTGTAAAGGTTTTTCTTTTCCTGAGAAAACAACCTTTTGTTTTCTCAGG
TTTTGCCTTTTGGCCTTTCCCTAGCTTTAAAAAAAAAAAAGCAAAAGGTACCTGATTTAATTGCAAATCT
TTGAAATAATGCAGACTTAAATTTATAAATTCATGGAATAAGGTGATTTTATTGTGAAAAAATACTCGTA
TTTTGTTGGAAAAACATCTTTTTGTTGTATAATATGATGATATACGGGATCCAAATAATTTCTACTAAGT
GTAGATTGCTGAAGTGTGACCAGGAAGTCAAATAATTTCTACTAAGTGTAGATAAAGACGACTTGGCATC
GTCCACAAATAATTTCTACTAAGTGTAGATAGATGAGATGGTGACAGATAGGCAAATAATTTCTACTAAG
TGTAGATATACAGAAGGCGTTAATTGCATGAAATAATTTCTACTAAGTGTAGATTTACATTAGCCCACAC
TTAGGTGGTTAACTTGTTTATTGCAGCTTATAATGGTTACAAATAAAGCAATAGCATCACAAATTTCACA
AATAAAGCATTTTTTTCACTGCATTCTAGTTGTGGTTTGTCCAAACTCATCAATGTATCTTATCATGTCT
GGATCAACTGGATAACTCAAGCTAACCGTCATACATATGTCGACGGTATCGATGCGATCCTCTAGAGTCG
ACCTGCAGGCATGCAAGCTTGGCGTAATCATGGTCATAGCTGTTTCCTGTGTGAAATTGTTATCCGCTCA
CAATTCCACACAACATACGAGCCGGAAGCATAAAGTGTAAAGCCTGGGGTGCCTAATGAGTGAGCTAACT
CACATTAATTGCGTTGCGCTCACTGCCCGCTTTCCAGTCGGGAAACCTGTCGTGCCAGCTGCATTAATGA
ATCGGCCAACGCGCGGGGAGAGGCGGTTTGCGTATTGGGCGCTCTTCCGCTTCCTCGCTCACTGACTCGC
TGCGCTCGGTCGTTCGGCTGCGGCGAGCGGTATCAGCTCACTCAAAGGCGGTAATACGGTTATCCACAGA
ATCAGGGGATAACGCAGGAAAGAACATGTGAGCAAAAGGCCAGCAAAAGGCCAGGAACCGTAAAAAGGCC
GCGTTGCTGGCGTTTTTCCATAGGCTCCGCCCCCCTGACGAGCATCACAAAAATCGACGCTCAAGTCAGA
GGTGGCGAAACCCGACAGGACTATAAAGATACCAGGCGTTTCCCCCTGGAAGCTCCCTCGTGCGCTCTCC
TGTTCCGACCCTGCCGCTTACCGGATACCTGTCCGCCTTTCTCCCTTCGGGAAGCGTGGCGCTTTCTCAT
AGCTCACGCTGTAGGTATCTCAGTTCGGTGTAGGTCGTTCGCTCCAAGCTGGGCTGTGTGCACGAACCCC
CCGTTCAGCCCGACCGCTGCGCCTTATCCGGTAACTATCGTCTTGAGTCCAACCCGGTAAGACACGACTT
ATCGCCACTGGCAGCAGCCACTGGTAACAGGATTAGCAGAGCGAGGTATGTAGGCGGTGCTACAGAGTTC
TTGAAGTGGTGGCCTAACTACGGCTACACTAGAAGAACAGTATTTGGTATCTGCGCTCTGCTGAAGCCAG
TTACCTTCGGAAAAAGAGTTGGTAGCTCTTGATCCGGCAAACAAACCACCGCTGGTAGCGGTGGTTTTTT
TGTTTGCAAGCAGCAGATTACGCGCAGAAAAAAAGGATCTCAA
Features (pLannotate 1.2.2; 16 found; start..end, strand, type, name):
    171..1031    -  CDS            AmpR: β-lactamase; bla; confers resistance to ampicillin, carbenicillin, and related antibiotics
   1032..1136    -  promoter       AmpR promoter: bla
   1231..1266    +  CDS            rop (fragment): Rop protein, which maintains plasmids at low copy number; rop
   1368..1467    +  misc_feature   bom (fragment): basis of mobility region from pBR322
   1473..1630    -  CDS            lacZα (fragment): LacZα fragment of β-galactosidase; lacZ fragment
   1637..1756    +  promoter       chicken β-actin promoter (fragment): contains a 21-bp deletion relative to the standard chicken β-actin promoter
   1767..1915    +  promoter       chicken β-actin promoter (fragment): contains a 21-bp deletion relative to the standard chicken β-actin promoter
   1916..2932    +  intron         chimeric intron: chimera between introns from chicken β-actin and rabbit β-globin
   3004..3699    +  CDS            TagBFP: monomeric blue fluorescent protein mammalian codon-optimized
   4211..4345    +  polyA_signal   SV40 poly(A) signal: SV40 polyadenylation signal
   4396..4430    +  misc_feature   MCS (fragment): pUC18/19 multiple cloning site
   4467..4483    -  protein_bind   lac operator: The lac repressor binds to the lac operator to inhibit transcription in E. coli. This inhibition can be relieved by adding lactose or isopropyl-β-D-thiogalactopyranoside (IPTG). lac repressor encoded by lacI
   4491..4521    -  promoter       lac promoter: promoter for the E. coli lac operon
   4536..4557    -  protein_bind   CAP binding site: CAP binding activates transcription in the presence of cAMP. E. coli catabolite activator protein
   4570..4662    -  CDS            lacI (fragment): lac repressor; lacI; The lac repressor binds to the lac operator to inhibit transcription in E. coli. This inhibition can be relieved by adding lactose or isopropyl-β-D-thiogalactopyranoside (IPTG).
   4845..5433    -  rep_origin     ori: high-copy-number ColE1/pMB1/pBR322/pUC origin of replication
