[The description below was written by a language model from this plasmid's Addgene catalogue record and pLannotate feature annotations shown in this document.]
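Description:
pSLQ5135: pCAG-BFP-GuideArray is a pUC19-based CRISPR plasmid of about 5.4 kb for expression in mammalian cells. It is propagated in E. coli through the high-copy ColE1/pUC origin and selected with ampicillin via the β-lactamase gene and its own promoter. Remnants of the pUC19 backbone surround the insert, including fragments of lacZα and the multiple cloning site, the lac promoter and operator, and a CAP binding site. These have no intended role in the mammalian payload.

The roughly 2.7 kb insert is driven by the CAG promoter, annotated here as chicken β-actin promoter fragments followed by the chimeric chicken β-actin/rabbit β-globin intron; a CMV enhancer element was not called by the annotation. This drives a mammalian codon-optimized TagBFP coding sequence and the transcript ends at an SV40 polyadenylation signal. According to the catalogue entry, the cassette also carries an array of five guide RNAs targeting four genes, IL18, IL7, IFNg and IL2. The feature table does not annotate the guides, but an unannotated stretch of about 500 bp lies between TagBFP and the poly(A) signal, which is a plausible location for the array in the 3′ region of the BFP transcript. If so, a single Pol II transcript would supply both the blue fluorescent marker and the guides, which would then need processing into individual guides. The record does not state the Cas protein the guides are designed for or the processing mechanism.

The associated publication concerns sonogenetic (ultrasound-based) control of multiplexed genome regulation and base editing. This suggests the plasmid supplies multiplexed guides against cytokine genes alongside a separately delivered CRISPR effector, with BFP marking the transfected cells.
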