Addgene plasmid #210606: pSLQ5135: pCAG-BFP-GuideArray
Depositing lab: Stanley Qi. Publication: Sonogenetic control of multiplexed genome regulation and base editing. Liu P, Foiret J, Situ Y, Zhang N, Kare AJ, Wu B, Raie MN, Ferrara KW, Qi LS. Nat Commun. 2023 Oct 18;14(1):6575. doi: 10.1038/s41467-023-42249-8. PubMed 37852951.
Backbone
  Vector backbone: pUC19
  Backbone size w/o insert (bp): 2727
  Total vector size (bp): 5435
  Vector type: CRISPR
Growth in bacteria
  Bacterial resistance: Ampicillin, 100 μg/mL
  Growth temperature: 37°C
  Growth strain: NEB Stable
  Copy number: Unknown
Gene/Insert
  Gene/Insert name: pCAG-BFP-GuideArray (alt name: five guides targeting four genes: IL18, IL7, IFNg, and IL2)
  Insert size (bp): 2708
  Promoter: CAG
  Cloning method: Unknown
  Sequencing primers: 5′ gtaaaacgacggccagt; 3′ gatgagtttggacaaaccac
How to cite: pSLQ5135: pCAG-BFP-GuideArray was a gift from Stanley Qi (Addgene plasmid # 210606 ; http://n2t.net/addgene:210606 ; RRID:Addgene_210606)
